Addgene plasmid #42498: KaiC CII cat-/EE (E318Q; S431E; T432E)
Depositing lab: Michael Rust. Depositing organization: University of Chicago. Publication: Robust and tunable circadian rhythms from differentially sensitive catalytic domains. Phong C, Markson JS, Wilhoite CM, Rust MJ. Proc Natl Acad Sci U S A. 2013 Jan 15;110(3):1124-9. doi: 10.1073/pnas.1212113110. Epub 2012 Dec 31. PubMed 23277568.
Backbone
  Vector backbone: prset-b
  Backbone manufacturer: invitrogen
  Backbone size w/o insert (bp): 2200
  Total vector size (bp): 4468
  Vector type: Bacterial Expression
Growth in bacteria
  Bacterial resistance: Ampicillin, 100 μg/mL
  Growth temperature: 37°C
  Growth strain: DH5alpha
  Growth instructions: Growth instructions for expression: grow TB culture for 2 days at 25C
  Copy number: High Copy
Gene/Insert
  Gene/Insert name: KaiC CII cat-/EE (E318Q; S431E; T432E)
  Species: cyanobacteria
  Insert size (bp): 1500
  Mutation: E318Q; S431E; T432E
  GenBank ID: CP000100
  Promoter: t7
  Cloning method: Restriction Enzyme; 5′ cloning site BamHI (not destroyed); 3′ cloning site BglII (not destroyed)
  Sequencing primers: 5′ CGATAAGGATCCGGGACTGGAAGTTCTGTTCCAGGGGCCCATGACTTCCGCTGAGATGACTAGCC; 3′ GGAGGTAGATCTTTAGCTCTCCGGCCCTTTTTCTTG
Terms and licenses: Academic/Nonprofit Terms; Industry Terms: Not Available to Industry
How to cite: KaiC CII cat-/EE (E318Q; S431E; T432E) was a gift from Michael Rust (Addgene plasmid # 42498 ; http://n2t.net/addgene:42498 ; RRID:Addgene_42498)
