[The description below was written by a language model from this plasmid's Addgene catalogue record.]
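Description:
KaiC CII cat-/EE (E318Q; S431E; T432E) is a bacterial expression plasmid built on the pRSET-B backbone, carrying a mutant form of the cyanobacterial circadian clock protein KaiC under control of the T7 promoter. It is a high-copy plasmid of about 4.5 kb, selected with ampicillin. Because transcription depends on T7 RNA polymerase, protein production requires an E. coli host that supplies that polymerase, while ordinary cloning strains such as DH5alpha serve for propagation. The roughly 1.5 kb insert was placed between BamHI and BglII sites, both of which remain intact. pRSET vectors normally add an N-terminal polyhistidine tag for affinity purification, but the record lists no tags and includes no feature table, so the exact fusion architecture cannot be confirmed here.

The insert carries three substitutions. As the construct name indicates, E318Q is intended to abolish catalytic activity in the CII domain, the C-terminal of KaiC's two ATPase-like domains. S431E and T432E replace the two residues that are rhythmically phosphorylated in KaiC with glutamates, a standard phosphomimetic strategy that locks the protein in a state resembling the doubly phosphorylated form. Together, these changes yield a KaiC variant with an inactive CII domain and a fixed phosphorylation-like state. This allows the behaviour of the remaining CI domain to be examined in isolation. The plasmid is suited to producing recombinant protein for in vitro biochemical studies of the KaiABC oscillator, in keeping with the associated work on how KaiC's two catalytic domains contribute differently to robust and tunable circadian rhythms.
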