>Addgene plasmid #42498 | KaiC CII cat-/EE (E318Q; S431E; T432E) | depositor partial sequence | sequence record 57333 | Kai C CII cat-/EE (E318Q; S431E; T432E)
CGATAAGGATCCGGGACTGGAAGTTCTGTTCCAGGGGCCCATGACTTCCGCTGAGATGACTAGCCCTAAT
AATAATTCTGAGCACCAAGCCATCGCTAAGATGCGCACGATGATTGAAGGCTTTGATGATATTAGTCATG
GCGGTCTTCCAATCGGGCGATCGACCCTCGTTAGTGGTACTTCAGGAACCGGCAAGACCCTTTTTTCTAT
TCAATTTCTCTATAACGGTATTATCGAGTTTGATGAGCCTGGGGTTTTCGTTACTTTCGAAGAAACCCCG
CAAGATATCATTAAAAACGCCCGTAGTTTTGGCTGGGATTTAGCCAAGCTGGTCGATGAGGGCAAACTAT
TTATTCTTGATGCTTCACCCGATCCAGAAGGTCAAGAGGTTGTTGGCGGCTTCGATCTCTCTGCTCTGAT
TGAGCGGATTAATTATGCAATTCAAAAGTATCGAGCGCGGCGGGTTTCAATTGACTCGGTCACGTCCGTT
TTCCAGCAATATGATGCCTCTTCTGTGGTTCGCCGCGAACTCTTTCGGTTGGTAGCTCGCCTAAAACAAA
TTGGGGCAACTACGGTCATGACCACCGAGCGTATCGAGGAATATGGCCCGATCGCTCGTTACGGTGTTGA
GGAATTTGTCTCCGATAACGTCGTGATTCTCCGCAACGTTTTGGAAGGGGAGCGCCGTCGCCGCACCCTC
GAAATCCTCAAGCTACGTGGCACCAGCCACATGAAAGGGGAATATCCGTTCACGATTACGGATCATGGCA
TCAATATCTTCCCGCTCGGGGCAATGCGCCTTACGCAGCGATCGTCGAACGTGCGTGTTTCATCTGGTGT
CGTCCGACTCGATGAAATGTGTGGTGGGGGCTTCTTTAAGGACTCAATCATTCTGGCAACTGGCGCTACA
GGCACTGGTAAAACTCTGTTAGTTAGCCGTTTCGTTGAGAATGCTTGTGCTAACAAAGAGCGGGCGATTC
TGTTCGCTTATGAAGAGTCACGAGCTCAGCTGCTCCGCAATGCCTATTCATGGGGAATGGACTTTGAGGA
GATGGAGCGCCAAAACCTCCTCAAAATTGTTTGCGCCTATCCTGAATCTGCAGGTCTTGAAGACCATTTG
CAGATTATTAAGTCGGAGATCAATGACTTTAAGCCAGCTCGTATTGCAATCGACTCCCTCTCTGCTTTGG
CGCGGGGCGTTAGCAACAATGCCTTCCGCCAATTTGTAATTGGTGTCACTGGCTACGCGAAACAAGAAGA
AATCACGGGACTATTCACAAATACCAGTGATCAATTTATGGGAGCGCATTCGATTACTGACTCCCATATC
TCAACAATTACGGATACGATTATCTTGCTCCAATACGTCGAGATTCGTGGCGAAATGTCCCGCGCCATTA
ACGTCTTCAAGATGCGCGGATCTTGGCATGACAAAGCAATCCGCGAATTCATGATCAGCGACAAAGGGCC
GGACATCAAGGATTCTTTCCGGAACTTTGAGCGGATTATTTCAGGTTCGCCAACACGGATTACCGTCGAT
GAGAAAAGCGAACTCTCGCGAATTGTGCGCGGCGTTCAAGAAAAAGGGCCGGAGAGCTAAAGATCTGCAG
CT
