>Addgene plasmid #42498 | KaiC CII cat-/EE (E318Q; S431E; T432E) | addgene partial sequence | sequence record 59384 | T7term 5'-GCTAGTTATTGCTCAGCGG-3'
CATGGTACCAGCTGCAGATCTTTAGCTCTCCGGCCCTTTTTCTTGAACGCCGCGCACAATTCGCGAGAGT
TCGCTTTTCTCATCGACGGTAATCCGTGTTGGCGAACCTGAAATAATCCGCTCAAAGTTCCGGAAAGAAT
CCTTGATGTCCGGCCCTTTGTCGCTGATCATGAATTCGCGGATTGCTTTGTCATGCCAAGATCCGCGCAT
CTTGAAGACGTTAATGGCGCGGGACATTTCGCCACGAATCTCGACGTATTGGAGCAAGATAATCGTATCC
GTAATCTCCTCGATATGGGAGTCAGTAATCGAATGCGCTCCCATAAATTGATCACTGGTATTTGTGAATA
GTCCCGTGATTTCTTCTTGTTTCGCGTAGCCAGTGACACCAATTACAAATTGGCGGAAGGCATTGTTGCT
AACGCCCCGCGCCAAAGCAGAGAGGGAGTCGATTGCAATACGAGCTGGCTTAAAGTCATTGATCTCCGAC
TTAATAATCTGCAAATGGTCTTCAAGACCTGCAGATTCAGGATAGGCGCAAACAATTTTGAGGAGGTTTT
GGCGCTCCATCTCCTCAAAGTCCATTCCCCATGAATAGGCATTGCGGAGCAGCTGAGCTCGTGACTCCTG
ATAAGCGAACAGAATCGCCCGCTCTTTGTTAGCACAAGCATTCTCAACGAAACGGCTAACTAACAGAGTT
TTACCAGTGCCTGTAGCGCCAGTTGCCAGAATGATTGAGTCCTTAAAGAAGCCCCCACCACACATTTCAT
CGAGTCGGACGACACCAGATGAAACACGCACGTTCGACGATCGCTGCGTAAG
