>Addgene plasmid #42498 | KaiC CII cat-/EE (E318Q; S431E; T432E) | addgene partial sequence | sequence record 59799 | T7 5'-TAATACGACTCACTATAGGG-3'
AATAATTTTGTTTAACTTTAAGAAGGAGATATACATATGCGGGGTTCTCATCATCATCATCATCATGGTA
TGGCTAGCATGACTGGTGGACAGCAAATGGGTCGGGATCTGTACGACGATGACGATAAGGATCCGGGACT
GGAAGTTCTGTTCCAGGGGCCCATGACTTCCGCTGAGATGACTAGCCCTAATAATAATTCTGAGCACCAA
GCCATCGCTAAGATGCGCACGATGATTGAAGGCTTTGATGATATTAGTCATGGCGGTCTTCCAATCGGGC
GATCGACCCTCGTTAGTGGTACTTCAGGAACCGGCAAGACCCTTTTTTCTATTCAATTTCTCTATAACGG
TATTATCGAGTTTGATGAGCCTGGGGTTTTCGTTACTTTCGAAGAAACCCCGCAAGATATCATTAAAAAC
GCCCGTAGTTTTGGCTGGGATTTAGCCAAGCTGGTCGATGAGGGCAAACTATTTATTCTTGATGCTTCAC
CCGATCCAGAAGGTCAAGAGGTTGTTGGCGGCTTCGATCTCTCTGCTCTGATTGAGCGGATTAATTATGC
AATTCAAAAGTATCGAGCGCGGCGGGTTTCAATTGACTCGGTCACGTCCGTTTTCCAGCAATATGATGCC
TCTTCTGTGGTTCGCCGCGAACTCTTTCGGTTGGTAGCTCGCCTAAAACAAATTGGGGCAACTACGGTCA
TGACCACCGAGCGTATCGAGGAATATGGCCCGATCGCTCGTTACGGTGTTGAGGAATTTGTCTCCGATAA
CGTCGTGATTCTCCGCAACGTTTTGGAAGGGGAGCGCCGTCGCCGCACCCTCGAAATCCTCAAGCTACGT
GGCACCAGCCACATGAAAGGGGAATATCCGTTCACGATTACGGATCATGGCATCAATATCTTCCCGCTCG
GGGCAATGCGCCTTACGCAGCGATCGTCGAACGTGCGTGTTTCATCTGGTGTCGTCCGA
